Addgene plasmid #191094: pAAV2-CAG-mGreenLantern-KASH
Purpose: To express a bright monomeric green FP to label the eucaryotic nuclear envelope. To be used in tissue clearing methods and other fluorescent microscopy methods
Depositing lab: Murray Blackmore & Pantelis Tsoulfas. Depositing organization: University of Miami. Publication: Brain-wide analysis of the supraspinal connectome reveals anatomical correlates to functional recovery after spinal injury. Wang Z, Romanski A, Mehra V, Wang Y, Brannigan M, Campbell BC, Petsko GA, Tsoulfas P, Blackmore MG. Elife. 2022 Jul 15;11. pii: 76254. doi: 10.7554/eLife.76254. PubMed 35838234.
Backbone
  Vector backbone: pAAV2-CAG
  Backbone size w/o insert (bp): 4794
  Total vector size (bp): 5777
  Vector type: Mammalian Expression, AAV, Synthetic Biology
Growth in bacteria
  Bacterial resistance: Ampicillin, 100 μg/mL
  Growth temperature: 37°C
  Growth strain: NEB Stable
  Copy number: High Copy
Gene/Insert
  Gene/Insert name: mGreenLantern-KASH
  Insert size (bp): 983
  Mutation: Optimizzation was done using the Human codon usage
  Promoter: CMV enhancer and CAG
  Tag / fusion protein: mGreenLantern fused to the KASH domain of Nesprin 2 (N terminal on insert)
  Cloning method: Restriction Enzyme; 5′ cloning site BamHI (not destroyed); 3′ cloning site EcoRV (not destroyed)
  Sequencing primers: 5′ pCAG-F; 3′ WPRE-R
Terms and licenses: Academic/Nonprofit Terms; Industry Terms: Not Available to Industry
How to cite: pAAV2-CAG-mGreenLantern-KASH was a gift from Murray Blackmore & Pantelis Tsoulfas (Addgene plasmid # 191094 ; http://n2t.net/addgene:191094 ; RRID:Addgene_191094)
