[The description below was written by a language model from this plasmid's Addgene catalogue record and pLannotate feature annotations shown in this document.]
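Description:
pAAV2-CAG-mGreenLantern-KASH is an AAV2 transfer plasmid of 5,777 bp for mammalian expression of a nuclear-envelope-targeted green fluorescent protein. It is maintained in E. coli through a high-copy ColE1/pUC-type origin with ampicillin selection from the β-lactamase gene. The backbone also carries an f1 phage origin and small lacZα and lacI remnants with no evident functional role. Two AAV2 inverted terminal repeats flank the expression cassette. These supply the cis signals that allow the intervening DNA to be replicated and packaged into recombinant AAV particles when rep, cap and helper functions are provided in trans.

Between the ITRs, expression is driven by a CAG-type promoter, annotated as a CMV enhancer fragment, the chicken β-actin promoter and chimeric chicken β-actin/rabbit β-globin intron sequence. The short "HBB" hit most likely reflects the globin-derived portion of this intron rather than a coding element. The 983 bp insert, cloned between BamHI and EcoRV, encodes human-codon-optimised mGreenLantern, a bright monomeric green fluorescent protein, at the N terminus of a fusion with a KASH domain. The automated annotation labels the fluorescent protein as the related mClover1.5 and the KASH segment as a SYNE3 fragment, whereas the catalogue entry attributes the KASH domain to Nesprin 2; these labels appear to be homology-based matches. KASH domains anchor proteins in the outer nuclear membrane, so the fluorescence outlines each expressing cell's nucleus. A WPRE downstream of the coding sequence enhances transcript stability and expression, and an SV40 polyadenylation signal terminates the cassette.

The stated use is labelling the eukaryotic nuclear envelope for tissue clearing and other fluorescence microscopy methods. The associated publication concerns brain-wide analysis of supraspinal neurons after spinal injury.
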