Features (pLannotate 1.2.2; 19 found; start..end, strand, type, name):
    182..770     -  rep_origin     ori: high-copy-number ColE1/pMB1/pBR322/pUC origin of replication
    941..1801    -  CDS            AmpR: β-lactamase; bla; confers resistance to ampicillin, carbenicillin, and related antibiotics
   1802..1906    -  promoter       AmpR promoter: bla
   1959..2387    -  rep_origin     f1 ori (sequence partly withheld): f1 bacteriophage origin of replication; arrow indicates direction of (+) strand synthesis
   2392..2461    -  CDS            lacZα (fragment): LacZα fragment of β-galactosidase; lacZ fragment
   2456..2588    -  repeat_region  AAV2 ITR (fragment): inverted terminal repeat of adeno-associated virus serotype 2 inverted
   2649..2897    +  enhancer       CMV enhancer (fragment): human cytomegalovirus immediate early enhancer
   2899..3176    +  promoter       chicken β-actin promoter: No description available
   3177..3312    +  intron         hybrid intron (fragment): hybrid between chicken β-actin (CBA) and minute virus of mice (MMV) introns (Gray et al., 2011)
   3401..3531    +  intron         chimeric intron (fragment): chimera between introns from chicken β-actin and rabbit β-globin
   3529..3591    +  CDS            HBB (fragment): HBB_LEPEU - Experimental evidence at protein level: Swiss-Prot protein existence level 1. Involved in oxygen transport from the lung to the various peripheral tissues. From Lepus europaeus (European hare).
   3609..4325    +  CDS            mClover1.5: mClover1.5 is a fluorescent protein published in 2016, derived from Aequorea victoria. It is reported to be a monomer.
   4317..4589    +  CDS            SYNE3 (fragment): SYNE3_HUMAN - Also known as C14orf139 From Homo sapiens (Human).
   4660..4679    +  misc_feature   MCS (fragment): pBluescript multiple cloning site
   4679..5267    +  misc_feature   WPRE: woodchuck hepatitis virus posttranscriptional regulatory element
   5310..5431    -  polyA_signal   SV40 poly(A) signal: SV40 polyadenylation signal
   5454..5522    -  CDS            large T antigen (fragment): large T antigen from SV40 (simian virus 40)
   5593..5726    +  repeat_region  AAV2 ITR: inverted terminal repeat of adeno-associated virus serotype 2 inverted
   5720..5776    -  CDS            lacI (fragment): lac repressor; lacI; The lac repressor binds to the lac operator to inhibit transcription in E. coli. This inhibition can be relieved by adding lactose or isopropyl-β-D-thiogalactopyranoside (IPTG).
>Addgene plasmid #191094 | pAAV2-CAG-mGreenLantern-KASH | addgene full sequence | sequence record 380125 | Addgene NGS Result
CTTCCGCTTCCTCGCTCACTGACTCGCTGCGCTCGGTCGTTCGGCTGCGGCGAGCGGTATCAGCTCACTC
AAAGGCGGTAATACGGTTATCCACAGAATCAGGGGATAACGCAGGAAAGAACATGTGAGCAAAAGGCCAG
CAAAAGGCCAGGAACCGTAAAAAGGCCGCGTTGCTGGCGTTTTTCCATAGGCTCCGCCCCCCTGACGAGC
ATCACAAAAATCGACGCTCAAGTCAGAGGTGGCGAAACCCGACAGGACTATAAAGATACCAGGCGTTTCC
CCCTGGAAGCTCCCTCGTGCGCTCTCCTGTTCCGACCCTGCCGCTTACCGGATACCTGTCCGCCTTTCTC
CCTTCGGGAAGCGTGGCGCTTTCTCATAGCTCACGCTGTAGGTATCTCAGTTCGGTGTAGGTCGTTCGCT
CCAAGCTGGGCTGTGTGCACGAACCCCCCGTTCAGCCCGACCGCTGCGCCTTATCCGGTAACTATCGTCT
TGAGTCCAACCCGGTAAGACACGACTTATCGCCACTGGCAGCAGCCACTGGTAACAGGATTAGCAGAGCG
AGGTATGTAGGCGGTGCTACAGAGTTCTTGAAGTGGTGGCCTAACTACGGCTACACTAGAAGAACAGTAT
TTGGTATCTGCGCTCTGCTGAAGCCAGTTACCTTCGGAAAAAGAGTTGGTAGCTCTTGATCCGGCAAACA
AACCACCGCTGGTAGCGGTGGTTTTTTTGTTTGCAAGCAGCAGATTACGCGCAGAAAAAAAGGATCTCAA
GAAGATCCTTTGATCTTTTCTACGGGGTCTGACGCTCAGTGGAACGAAAACTCACGTTAAGGGATTTTGG
TCATGAGATTATCAAAAAGGATCTTCACCTAGATCCTTTTAAATTAAAAATGAAGTTTTAAATCAATCTA
AAGTATATATGAGTAAACTTGGTCTGACAGTTACCAATGCTTAATCAGTGAGGCACCTATCTCAGCGATC
TGTCTATTTCGTTCATCCATAGTTGCCTGACTCCCCGTCGTGTAGATAACTACGATACGGGAGGGCTTAC
CATCTGGCCCCAGTGCTGCAATGATACCGCGAGACCCACGCTCACCGGCTCCAGATTTATCAGCAATAAA
CCAGCCAGCCGGAAGGGCCGAGCGCAGAAGTGGTCCTGCAACTTTATCCGCCTCCATCCAGTCTATTAAT
TGTTGCCGGGAAGCTAGAGTAAGTAGTTCGCCAGTTAATAGTTTGCGCAACGTTGTTGCCATTGCTACAG
GCATCGTGGTGTCACGCTCGTCGTTTGGTATGGCTTCATTCAGCTCCGGTTCCCAACGATCAAGGCGAGT
TACATGATCCCCCATGTTGTGCAAAAAAGCGGTTAGCTCCTTCGGTCCTCCGATCGTTGTCAGAAGTAAG
TTGGCCGCAGTGTTATCACTCATGGTTATGGCAGCACTGCATAATTCTCTTACTGTCATGCCATCCGTAA
GATGCTTTTCTGTGACTGGTGAGTACTCAACCAAGTCATTCTGAGAATAGTGTATGCGGCGACCGAGTTG
CTCTTGCCCGGCGTCAATACGGGATAATACCGCGCCACATAGCAGAACTTTAAAAGTGCTCATCATTGGA
AAACGTTCTTCGGGGCGAAAACTCTCAAGGATCTTACCGCTGTTGAGATCCAGTTCGATGTAACCCACTC
GTGCACCCAACTGATCTTCAGCATCTTTTACTTTCACCAGCGTTTCTGGGTGAGCAAAAACAGGAAGGCA
AAATGCCGCAAAAAAGGGAATAAGGGCGACACGGAAATGTTGAATACTCATACTCTTCCTTTTTCAATAT
TATTGAAGCATTTATCAGGGTTATTGTCTCATGAGCGGATACATATTTGAATGTATTTAGAAAAATAAAC
AAATAGGGGTTCCGCGCACATTTCCCCGAAAAGTGCCACCTAAATTGTAAGCGTTAATATTTTGTTAAAA
TTCGCGTTAAATTTTTGTTAAATCAGCTCATTTTTTAACCAATAGGCCGAAATCGGCAAAATCCCTTATA
AATCAAAAGAATAGACCGAGATAGGGT
[37 nt withheld, positions 2058-2094]
AAAGAACGTGGACTCCAACGTCAAAGG
[49 nt withheld, positions 2122-2170]
T
[91 nt withheld, positions 2172-2262]
G
[124 nt withheld, positions 2264-2387]
CCCATTCGCCATTCAGGCTGCGCAACTGTTGGGAAGGGCGATCGGTGCGGGCCTCTTCGCTATTACGCCA
GCTGCGCGCTCGCTCGCTCACTGAGGCCGCCCGGGCAAAGCCCGGGCGTCGGGCGACCTTTGGTCGCCCG
GCCTCAGTGAGCGAGCGAGCGCGCAGAGAGGGAGTGGCCAACTCCATCACTAGGGGTTCCTTGTAGTTAA
TGATTAACCCGCCATGCTACTTATCTACGTAGCCATGCTCTAGGAAGAGTACCATTGACGTCAATAATGA
CGTATGTTCCCATAGTAACGCCAATAGGGACTTTCCATTGACGTCAATGGGTGGAGTATTTACGGTAAAC
TGCCCACTTGGCAGTACATCAAGTGTATCATATGCCAAGTACGCCCCCTATTGACGTCAATGACGGTAAA
TGGCCCGCCTGGCATTATGCCCAGTACATGACCTTATGGGACTTTCCTACTTGGCAGTACATCTACGTAT
TAGTCATCGCTATTACCATGGTCGAGGTGAGCCCCACGTTCTGCTTCACTCTCCCCATCTCCCCCCCCTC
CCCACCCCCAATTTTGTATTTATTTATTTTTTAATTATTTTGTGCAGCGATGGGGGCGGGGGGGGGGGGG
GGGSGCGCGCCGGGSGGGGSGGGGSGGGGSGRGGGGSGGGGSGGGGSGAGGSGGAGAGGTGCGGCGGCAG
CCAATCAGAGCGGCGCGCTCCGAAAGTTTCCTTTTATGGCGAGGCGGCGGCGGCGGCGGCCCTATAAAAA
GCGAAGCGCGCGGCGGGCGGGAGTCGCTGCGCGCTGCCTTCGCCCCGTGCCCCGCTCCGCCGCCGCCTCG
CGCCGCCCGCCCCGGCTCTGACTGACCGCGTTACTCCCACAGGTGAGCGGGCGGGACGGCCCTTCTCCTC
CGGGCTGTAATTAGCGCTTGGTTTAATGACGGCTTGTTTCTTTTCTGTGGCTGCGTGAAAGCCTTGAGGG
GCTCCGGGAGGGCCCTTTGTGCGGGGGGAGCGGCTCGGGGCTGTCCGCGGGGGGACGGCTGCCTTCGGGG
GGGACGGGGCAGGGCGGGGTTCGGCTTCTGGCGTGTGACCGGCGGCTCTAGAGCCTCTGCTAACCATGTT
CATGCCTTCTTCTTTTTCCTACAGCTCCTGGGCAACGTGCTGGTTATTGTGCTGTCTCATCATTTTGGCA
AAGAATTGGATCCGAATTCAAGCTTGCCACCATGGTTTCCAAGGGCGAAGAACTGTTCACCGGCGTGGTG
CCCATTCTGGTGGAACTGGACGGGGATGTGAACGGCCACAAGTTCAGCGTTAGAGGCGAAGGCGAAGGGG
ATGCCACAAACGGCAAGCTGACCCTGAAGTTCATCTGCACCACCGGAAAGCTGCCCGTGCCTTGGCCTAC
ACTGGTTACCACACTCGGATACGGCGTGGCCTGCTTCGCTAGATACCCCGACCATATGAAGCAGCACGAC
TTCTTCAAGAGCGCCATGCCTGAGGGCTACGTGCAAGAGAGAACCATCAGCTTCAAGGACGACGGCACCT
ACAAGACCAGAGCCGAAGTGAAGTTCGAGGGCGACACCCTGGTCAACCGGATCGTGCTGAAGGGCATCGA
CTTCAAAGAGGACGGCAACATCCTGGGCCACAAACTTGAGTACAACTTCAACAGCCACAAGGTCTACATC
ACCGCCGACAAGCAGAAGAACGGCATCAAGGCCAACTTCAAGACCCGGCACAACGTGGAAGATGGCGGAG
TGCAGCTGGCCGATCACTACCAGCAGAATACCCCTATCGGCGACGGACCTGTGCTGCTGCCCGATAATCA
CTACCTGAGCCACCAGAGCAAGCTGAGCAAGGACCCCAACGAGAAGCGGGACCACATGGTGCTGAAAGAA
AGAGTGACCGCCGCTGGCATCACCCACGACATGGACGAGCTGTATAAGAGCGGCCTGCGGTCCAGAGAGG
AAGAGGAAGAAACCGACAGCAGGATGCCCCACCTGGATAGCCCTGGATCTTCTCAGCCCAGACGGTCCTT
CCTGAGCAGAGTGATTAGAGCCGCTCTGCCCCTGCAGCTGTTGCTGCTTTTGCTGCTGCTTCTGGCCTGC
CTGCTGCCTGCCAGCGAGGATGATTATAGCTGCACCCAGGCCAACAACTTCGCCCGCAGCTTCTACCCCA
TGCTGCGGTACACAAATGGCCCTCCACCTACCTGATGATGACACAAGCTAGCTCAAAACGGGTCTTCGAG
AAGACGTTTTAGAACTTTTGTACAACAGTCGACGATATCAAGCTTATCGATAATCAACCTCTGGATTACA
AAATTTGTGAAAGATTGACTGGTATTCTTAACTATGTTGCTCCTTTTACGCTATGTGGATACGCTGCTTT
AATGCCTTTGTATCATGCTATTGCTTCCCGTATGGCTTTCATTTTCTCCTCCTTGTATAAATCCTGGTTG
CTGTCTCTTTATGAGGAGTTGTGGCCCGTTGTCAGGCAACGTGGCGTGGTGTGCACTGTGTTTGCTGACG
CAACCCCCACTGGTTGGGGCATTGCCACCACCTGTCAGCTCCTTTCCGGGACTTTCGCTTTCCCCCTCCC
TATTGCCACGGCGGAACTCATCGCCGCCTGCCTTGCCCGCTGCTGGACAGGGGCTCGGCTGTTGGGCACT
GACAATTCCGTGGTGTTGTCGGGGAAATCATCGTCCTTTCCTTGGCTGCTCGCCTGTGTTGCCACCTGGA
TTCTGCGCGGGACGTCCTTCTGCTACGTCCCTTCGGCCCTCAATCCAGCGGACCTTCCTTCCCGCGGCCT
GCTGCCGGCTCTGCGGCCTCTTCCGCGTCTTCGCCTTCGCCCTCAGACGAGTCGGATCTCCCTTTGGGCC
GCCTCCCCGCATCGATACCGTCGACCCGGGCGGCCGCTTCGAGCAGACATGATAAGATACATTGATGAGT
TTGGACAAACCACAACTAGAATGCAGTGAAAAAAATGCTTTATTTGTGAAATTTGTGATGCTATTGCTTT
ATTTGTAACCATTATAAGCTGCAATAAACAAGTTAACAACAACAATTGCATTCATTTTATGTTTCAGGTT
CAGGGGGAGATGTGGGAGGTTTTTTAAAGCAAGTAAAACCTCTACAAATGTGGTAAAATCGATAAGGATC
TTCCTAGAGCATGGCTACGTAGATAAGTAGCATGGCGGGTTAATCATTAACTACAAGGAACCCCTAGTGA
TGGAGTTGGCCACTCCCTCTCTGCGCGCTCGCTCGCTCACTGAGGCCGGGCGACCAAAGGTCGCCCGACG
CCCGGGCTTTGCCCGGGCGGCCTCAGTGAGCGAGCGAGCGCGCAGCTGCATTAATGAATCGGCCAACGCG
CGGGGAGAGGCGGTTTGCGTATTGGGCGCT
